Addgene plasmid #237191: NanoLuc-CIT Fusion Vector
Purpose: Express NanoLuc(R)-CIT Fusion Protein in Mammalian Cells under a CMV promoter
Depositing lab: Promega Corporation.
Backbone
  Vector backbone: pFN31K-low Nluc CMV-Hygro Flexi(R) Vector
  Vector type: Mammalian Expression
Growth in bacteria
  Bacterial resistance: Kanamycin, 50 μg/mL
  Growth temperature: 37°C
  Growth strain: DH5alpha
  Copy number: Low Copy
Gene/Insert
  Gene/Insert name: CIT
  Species: H. sapiens (human)
  Entrez Gene: CIT (a.k.a. CITK, CRIK, MCPH17, STK21)
  Promoter: CMV
  Tag / fusion protein: NanoLuc (R) (N terminal on backbone)
  Cloning method: Other
Terms and licenses: Academic/Nonprofit Terms; Industry Terms
How to cite: NanoLuc-CIT Fusion Vector was a gift from Promega Corporation (Addgene plasmid # 237191 ; http://n2t.net/addgene:237191 ; RRID:Addgene_237191)
