[The description below was written by a language model from this plasmid's Addgene catalogue record and pLannotate feature annotations shown in this document.]
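Description:
NanoLuc-CIT Fusion Vector is a mammalian expression plasmid of about 10.7 kb, built on the pFN31K-low Nluc CMV-Hygro Flexi backbone, that produces human citron kinase (CIT, also called CRIK or STK21) fused at its N terminus to NanoLuc luciferase. Transcription in mammalian cells is driven by the human cytomegalovirus immediate early enhancer and promoter, followed by a chimeric β-globin/immunoglobulin intron that generally improves mRNA processing and expression. A T7 promoter sits just upstream of the coding region, which would allow in vitro or phage-polymerase-driven transcription. The human codon-optimized Nluc reading frame is followed after a short linker by the roughly 6.1 kb CIT coding sequence. Downstream lie a remnant multiple cloning site, a partial T7 terminator and an SV40 polyadenylation signal. CIT is a serine/threonine kinase and putative RHO/RAC effector involved in cytokinesis and central nervous system development.

In bacteria the plasmid is maintained through a p15A origin, consistent with the low-copy designation in the record, and is selected with kanamycin. The resistance gene is neo (nptII), placed behind tandem SV40 early and EM7 promoters and followed by a synthetic poly(A) signal. This arrangement lets the same marker be expressed in E. coli and, in principle, in mammalian cells. Although the backbone name includes "Hygro", no hygromycin resistance gene is annotated in the sequenced record. A cer fragment, which helps keep plasmids monomeric, is also detected, along with several small fragment hits that are probably backbone remnants.

The stated purpose is simply expression of the NanoLuc-CIT fusion in mammalian cells. Luminescent kinase fusions of this type are commonly used as energy donors in bioluminescence-based proximity or target engagement assays, but the record does not specify an assay.
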