Features (pLannotate 1.2.2; 22 found; start..end, strand, type, name):
    140..517     +  enhancer       CMV enhancer: human cytomegalovirus immediate early enhancer
    519..718     +  promoter       CMV promoter: human cytomegalovirus (CMV) immediate early promoter
    857..989     +  intron         chimeric intron: chimera between introns from human β-globin and immunoglobulin heavy chain genes
   1033..1051    +  promoter       T7 promoter: promoter for bacteriophage T7 RNA polymerase
   1065..1577    +  CDS            Nluc: NanoLuc® luciferase human codon-optimized
   1599..7679    +  CDS            CIT: CTRO_HUMAN - Also known as CRIK, KIAA0949, STK21. Experimental evidence at protein level: Swiss-Prot protein existence level 1. Plays a role in cytokinesis. Required for KIF14 localization to the central spindle and midbody. Putative RHO/RAC effector that binds to the GTP-bound forms of RHO and RAC1. It probably binds p21 with a tighter specificity in vivo. Displays serine/threonine protein kinase activity. Plays an important role in the regulation of cytokinesis and the development of the central nervous system. Phosphorylates MYL9/MLC2. From Homo sapiens (Human).
   7685..7740    +  misc_feature   MCS: pUC18/19 multiple cloning site
   7747..7796    +  CDS            SET1 (fragment): solubility-enhancement tag derived from T7 phage gene 10B
   7804..7823    +  terminator     T7 terminator (fragment): transcription terminator for bacteriophage T7 RNA polymerase
   7845..7966    -  polyA_signal   SV40 poly(A) signal: SV40 polyadenylation signal
   7989..8057    -  CDS            large T antigen (fragment): large T antigen from SV40 (simian virus 40)
   8062..8094    +  rep_origin     M13 ori (fragment): M13 bacteriophage origin of replication; arrow indicates direction of (+) strand synthesis
   8095..8146    -  misc_feature   bom (fragment): basis of mobility region from pBR322
   8211..8568    +  promoter       SV40 promoter: SV40 enhancer and early promoter
   8583..8630    +  promoter       EM7 promoter: synthetic bacterial promoter&nbsp
   8662..9453    +  CDS            neo: KKA2_KLEPN - Also known as kan, nptII. Experimental evidence at protein level: Swiss-Prot protein existence level 1. Resistance to kanamycin, neomycin, paromomycin, ribostamycin, butirosin and gentamicin B. From Klebsiella pneumoniae.
   9520..9568    +  polyA_signal   poly(A) signal: synthetic polyadenylation signal
   9725..10270   +  rep_origin     p15A ori: Plasmids containing the medium-copy-number p15A origin of replication can be propagated in E. coli cells that contain a second plasmid with the ColE1 origin.
  10358..10413   +  rep_origin     RSF ori (fragment): Plasmids containing the RSF 1030 origin of replication can be propagated in E. coli cells that contain additional plasmids with compatible origins.
  10512..10538   -  misc_feature   bom (fragment): basis of mobility region from pBR322
  10532..10579   -  mobile_element IS1 (fragment): prokaryotic transposable element IS1
  10587..10658   +  misc_feature   cer region (fragment): ColE1-derived recombination site that helps to maintain plasmids as monomers
>Addgene plasmid #237191 | NanoLuc-CIT Fusion Vector | addgene full sequence | sequence record 471876 | Addgene NGS Result
TCAATATTGGCCATTAGCCATATTATTCATTGGTTATATAGCATAAATCAATATTGGCTATTGGCCATTG
CATACGTTGTATCTATATCATAATATGTACATTTATATTGGCTCATGTCCAATATGACCGCCATGTTGGC
ATTGATTATTGACTAGTTATTAATAGTAATCAATTACGGGGTCATTAGTTCATAGCCCATATATGGAGTT
CCGCGTTACATAACTTACGGTAAATGGCCCGCCTGGCTGACCGCCCAACGACCCCCGCCCATTGACGTCA
ATAATGACGTATGTTCCCATAGTAACGCCAATAGGGACTTTCCATTGACGTCAATGGGTGGAGTATTTAC
GGTAAACTGCCCACTTGGCAGTACATCAAGTGTATCATATGCCAAGTCCGCCCCCTATTGACGTCAATGA
CGGTAAATGGCCCGCCTGGCATTATGCCCAGTACATGACCTTACGGGACTTTCCTACTTGGCAGTACATC
TACGTATTAGTCATCGCTATTACCATGGTGATGCGGTTTTGGCAGTACACCAATGGGCGTGGATAGCGGT
TTGACTCACGGGGATTTCCAAGTCTCCACCCCATTGACGTCAATGGGAGTTTGTTTTGGCACCAAAATCA
ACGGGACTTTCCAAAATGTCGTAATAACCCCGCCCCGTTGACGCAAATGGGCGGTAGGCGTGTACGGTGG
GAGGTCTATATAAGCAGAGCTGGTTTAGTGAACCGTCAGATCACTAGAAGCTTTATTGCGGTAGTTTATC
ACAGTTAAATTGCTAACGCAGTCAGTGCTTCTGACACAACAGTCTCGAACTTAAGCTGCAGAAGTTGGTC
GTGAGGCACTGGGCAGGTAAGTATCAAGGTTACAAGACAGGTTTAAGGAGACCAATAGAAACTGGGCTTG
TCGAGACAGAGAAGACTCTTGCGTTTCTGATAGGCACCTATTGGTCTTACTGACATCCACTTTGCCTTTC
TCTCCACAGGTGTCCACTCCCAGTTCAATTACAGCTCTTAAGGCTAGAGTATTAATACGACTCACTATAG
GGCTAGCGCTCACCATGGTCTTCACACTCGAAGATTTCGTTGGGGACTGGCGACAGACAGCCGGCTACAA
CCTGGACCAAGTCCTTGAACAGGGAGGTGTGTCCAGTTTGTTTCAGAATCTCGGGGTGTCCGTAACTCCG
ATCCAAAGGATTGTCCTGAGCGGTGAAAATGGGCTGAAGATCGACATCCATGTCATCATCCCGTATGAAG
GTCTGAGCGGCGACCAAATGGGCCAGATCGAAAAAATTTTTAAGGTGGTGTACCCTGTGGATGATCATCA
CTTTAAGGTGATCCTGCACTATGGCACACTGGTAATCGACGGGGTTACGCCGAACATGATCGACTATTTC
GGACGGCCGTATGAAGGCATCGCCGTGTTCGACGGCAAAAAGATCACTGTAACAGGGACCCTGTGGAACG
GCAACAAAATTATCGACGAGCGCCTGATCAACCCCGACGGCTCCCTGCTGTTCCGAGTAACCATCAACGG
AGTGACCGGCTGGCGGCTGTGCGAACGCATTCTGGCGGGCTCGAGCGGCGCGATCGCCATGTTGAAGTTC
AAATATGGAGCGCGGAATCCTTTGGATGCTGGTGCTGCTGAACCCATTGCCAGCCGGGCCTCCAGGCTGA
ATCTGTTCTTCCAGGGGAAACCACCCTTTATGACTCAACAGCAGATGTCTCCTCTTTCCCGAGAAGGGAT
ATTAGATGCCCTCTTTGTTCTCTTTGAAGAATGCAGTCAGCCTGCTCTGATGAAGATTAAGCACGTGAGC
AACTTTGTCCGGAAGTATTCCGACACCATAGCTGAGTTACAGGAGCTCCAGCCTTCGGCAAAGGACTTCG
AAGTCAGAAGTCTTGTAGGTTGTGGTCACTTTGCTGAAGTGCAGGTGGTAAGAGAGAAAGCAACCGGGGA
CATCTATGCTATGAAAGTGATGAAGAAGAAGGCTTTATTGGCCCAGGAGCAGGTTTCATTTTTTGAGGAA
GAGCGGAACATATTATCTCGAAGCACAAGCCCGTGGATCCCCCAATTACAGTATGCCTTTCAGGACAAAA
ATCACCTTTATCTGGTCATGGAATATCAGCCTGGAGGGGACTTGCTGTCACTTTTGAATAGATATGAGGA
CCAGTTAGATGAAAACCTGATACAGTTTTACCTAGCTGAGCTGATTTTGGCTGTTCACAGCGTTCATCTG
ATGGGATACGTGCATCGAGACATCAAGCCTGAGAACATTCTCGTTGACCGCACAGGACACATCAAGCTGG
TGGATTTTGGATCTGCCGCGAAAATGAATTCAAACAAGATGGTGAATGCCAAACTCCCGATTGGGACCCC
AGATTACATGGCTCCTGAAGTGCTGACTGTGATGAACGGGGATGGAAAAGGCACCTACGGCCTGGACTGT
GACTGGTGGTCAGTGGGCGTGATTGCCTATGAGATGATTTATGGGAGATCCCCCTTCGCAGAGGGAACCT
CTGCCAGAACCTTCAATAACATTATGAATTTCCAGCGGTTTTTGAAATTTCCAGATGACCCCAAAGTGAG
CAGTGACTTTCTTGATCTGATTCAAAGCTTGTTGTGCGGCCAGAAAGAGAGACTGAAGTTTGAAGGTCTT
TGCTGCCATCCTTTCTTCTCTAAAATTGACTGGAACAACATTCGTAACTCTCCTCCCCCCTTCGTTCCCA
CCCTCAAGTCTGACGATGACACCTCCAATTTTGATGAACCAGAGAAGAATTCGTGGGTTTCATCCTCTCC
GTGCCAGCTGAGCCCCTCAGGCTTCTCGGGTGAAGAACTGCCGTTTGTGGGGTTTTCGTACAGCAAGGCA
CTGGGGATTCTTGGTAGATCTGAGTCTGTTGTGTCGGGTCTGGACTCCCCTGCCAAGACTAGCTCCATGG
AAAAGAAACTTCTCATCAAAAGCAAAGAGCTACAAGACTCTCAGGACAAGTGTCACAAGATGGAGCAGGA
AATGACCCGGTTACATCGGAGAGTGTCAGAGGTGGAGGCTGTGCTTAGTCAGAAGGAGGTGGAGCTGAAG
GCCTCTGAGACTCAGAGATCCCTCCTGGAGCAGGACCTTGCTACCTACATCACAGAATGCAGTAGCTTAA
AGCGAAGTTTGGAGCAAGCACGGATGGAGGTGTCCCAGGAGGATGACAAAGCACTGCAGCTTCTCCATGA
TATCAGAGAGCAGAGCCGGAAGCTCCAAGAAATCAAAGAGCAGGAGTACCAGGCTCAAGTGGAAGAAATG
AGGTTGATGATGAATCAGTTGGAAGAGGATCTTGTCTCAGCAAGAAGACGGAGTGATCTCTACGAATCTG
AGCTGAGAGAGTCTCGGCTTGCTGCTGAAGAATTCAAGCGGAAAGCGACAGAATGTCAGCATAAACTGTT
GAAGGCTAAGGATCAAGGGAAGCCTGAAGTGGGAGAATATGCGAAACTGGAGAAGATCAATGCTGAGCAG
CAGCTCAAAATTCAGGAGCTCCAAGAGAAACTGGAGAAGGCTGTAAAAGCCAGCACGGAGGCCACCGAGC
TGCTGCAGAATATCCGCCAGGCAAAGGAGCGAGCCGAGAGGGAGCTGGAGAAGCTGCAGAACCGAGAGGA
TTCTTCTGAAGGCATCAGAAAGAAGCTGGTGGAAGCTGAGGAGCTCGAAGAGAAACATCGGGAGGCCCAA
GTCTCAGCCCAGCACCTAGAAGTGCACCTGAAACAGAAAGAGCAGCACTATGAGGAAAAGATTAAAGTGT
TGGACAATCAGATAAAGAAAGACCTGGCTGACAAGGAGACACTGGAGAACATGATGCAGAGACACGAGGA
GGAGGCCCATGAGAAGGGCAAAATTCTCAGCGAACAGAAGGCGATGATCAATGCTATGGATTCCAAGATC
AGATCCCTGGAACAGAGGATTGTGGAACTGTCTGAAGCCAATAAACTTGCAGCAAATAGCAGTCTTTTTA
CCCAAAGGAACATGAAGGCCCAAGAAGAGATGATTTCTGAACTCAGGCAACAGAAATTTTACCTGGAGAC
ACAGGCTGGGAAGTTGGAGGCCCAGAACCGAAAACTGGAGGAGCAGCTGGAGAAGATCAGCCACCAAGAC
CACAGTGACAAGAATCGGCTGCTGGAACTGGAGACAAGATTGCGGGAGGTCAGTCTAGAGCACGAGGAGC
AGAAACTGGAGCTCAAGCGCCAGCTCACAGAGCTACAGCTCTCCCTGCAGGAGCGCGAGTCACAGTTGAC
AGCCCTGCAGGCTGCACGGGCGGCCCTGGAGAGCCAGCTTCGCCAGGCGAAGACAGAGCTGGAAGAGACC
ACAGCAGAAGCTGAAGAGGAGATCCAGGCACTCACGGCACATAGAGATGAAATCCAGCGCAAATTTGATG
CTCTTCGTAACAGCTGTACTGTAATCACAGACCTGGAGGAGCAGCTAAACCAGCTGACCGAGGACAACGC
TGAACTCAACAACCAAAACTTCTACTTGTCCAAACAACTCGATGAGGCTTCTGGCGCCAACGACGAGATT
GTACAACTGCGAAGTGAAGTGGACCATCTCCGCCGGGAGATCACGGAACGAGAGATGCAGCTTACCAGCC
AGAAGCAAACGATGGAGGCTCTGAAGACCACGTGCACCATGCTGGAGGAACAGGTCATGGATTTGGAGGC
CCTAAACGATGAGCTGCTAGAAAAAGAGCGGCAGTGGGAGGCCTGGAGGAGCGTCCTGGGTGATGAGAAA
TCCCAGTTTGAGTGTCGGGTTCGAGAGCTGCAGAGAATGCTGGACACCGAGAAACAGAGCAGGGCGAGAG
CCGATCAGCGGATCACCGAGTCTCGCCAGGTGGTGGAGCTGGCAGTGAAGGAGCACAAGGCTGAGATTCT
CGCTCTGCAGCAGGCTCTCAAAGAGCAGAAGCTGAAGGCCGAGAGCCTCTCTGACAAGCTCAATGACCTG
GAGAAGAAGCATGCTATGCTTGAAATGAATGCCCGAAGCTTACAGCAGAAGCTGGAGACTGAACGAGAGC
TCAAACAGAGGCTTCTGGAAGAGCAAGCCAAATTACAGCAGCAGATGGACCTGCAGAAAAATCACATTTT
CCGTCTGACTCAAGGACTGCAAGAAGCTCTAGATCGGGCTGATCTACTGAAGACAGAAAGAAGTGACTTG
GAGTATCAGCTGGAAAACATTCAGGTTCTCTATTCTCATGAAAAGGTGAAAATGGAAGGCACTATTTCTC
AACAAACCAAACTCATTGATTTTCTGCAAGCCAAAATGGACCAACCTGCTAAAAAGAAAAAGGGTTTATT
TAGTCGACGGAAAGAGGACCCTGCTTTACCCACACAGGTTCCTCTGCAGTACAATGAGCTGAAGCTGGCC
CTGGAGAAGGAGAAAGCTCGCTGTGCAGAGCTAGAGGAAGCCCTTCAGAAGACCCGCATCGAGCTCCGGT
CCGCCCGGGAGGAAGCTGCCCACCGCAAAGCAACGGACCACCCACACCCATCCACGCCAGCCACCGCGAG
GCAGCAGATCGCCATGTCCGCCATCGTGCGGTCGCCAGAGCACCAGCCCAGTGCCATGAGCCTGCTGGCC
CCGCCATCCAGCCGCAGAAAGGAGTCTTCAACTCCAGAGGAATTTAGTCGGCGTCTTAAGGAACGCATGC
ACCACAATATTCCTCACCGATTCAACGTAGGACTGAACATGCGAGCCACAAAGTGTGCTGTGTGTCTGGA
TACCGTGCACTTTGGACGCCAGGCATCCAAATGTCTCGAATGTCAGGTGATGTGTCACCCCAAGTGCTCC
ACGTGCTTGCCAGCCACCTGCGGCTTGCCTGCTGAATATGCCACACACTTCACCGAGGCCTTCTGCCGTG
ACAAAATGAACTCCCCAGGTCTCCAGACCAAGGAGCCCAGCAGCAGCTTGCACCTGGAAGGGTGGATGAA
GGTGCCCAGGAATAACAAACGAGGACAGCAAGGCTGGGACAGGAAGTACATTGTCCTGGAGGGATCAAAA
GTCCTCATTTATGACAATGAAGCCAGAGAAGCTGGACAGAGGCCGGTGGAAGAATTTGAGCTGTGCCTTC
CCGACGGGGATGTATCTATTCATGGTGCCGTTGGTGCTTCCGAACTCGCAAATACAGCCAAAGCAGATGT
CCCATACATACTGAAGATGGAATCTCACCCGCACACCACCTGCTGGCCCGGGAGAACCCTCTACTTGCTA
GCTCCCAGCTTCCCTGACAAACAGCGCTGGGTCACCGCCTTAGAATCAGTTGTCGCAGGTGGGAGAGTTT
CTAGGGAAAAAGCAGAAGCTGATGCTAAACTGCTTGGAAACTCCCTGCTGAAACTGGAAGGTGATGACCG
TCTAGACATGAACTGCACGCTGCCCTTCAGTGACCAGGTGGTGTTGGTGGGCACCGAGGAAGGGCTCTAC
GCCCTGAATGTCTTGAAAAACTCCCTAACCCATGTCCCAGGAATTGGAGCAGTCTTCCAAATTTATATTA
TCAAGGACCTGGAGAAGCTACTCATGATAGCAGGAGAAGAGCGGGCACTGTGTCTTGTGGACGTGAAGAA
AGTGAAACAGTCCCTGGCCCAGTCCCACCTGCCTGCCCAGCCCGACATCTCACCCAACATTTTTGAAGCT
GTCAAGGGCTGCCACTTGTTTGGGGCAGGCAAGATTGAGAACGGGCTCTGCATCTGTGCAGCCATGCCCA
GCAAAGTCGTCATTCTCCGCTACAACGAAAACCTCAGCAAATACTGCATCCGGAAAGAGATAGAGACCTC
AGAGCCCTGCAGCTGTATCCACTTCACCAATTACAGTATCCTCATTGGAACCAATAAATTCTACGAAATC
GACATGAAGCAGTACACGCTCGAGGAATTCCTGGATAAGAATGACCATTCCTTGGCACCTGCTGTGTTTG
CCGCCTCTTCCAACAGCTTCCCTGTCTCAATCGTGCAGGTGAACAGCGCAGGGCAGCGAGAGGAGTACTT
GCTGTGTTTCCACGAATTTGGAGTGTTCGTGGATTCTTACGGAAGACGTAGCCGCACAGACGATCTCAAG
TGGAGTCGCTTACCTTTGGCCTTTGCCTACAGAGAACCCTATCTGTTTGTGACCCACTTCAACTCACTCG
AAGTAATTGAGATCCAGGCACGCTCCTCAGCAGGGACCCCTGCCCGAGCGTACCTGGACATCCCGAACCC
GCGCTACCTGGGCCCTGCCATTTCCTCAGGAGCGATTTACTTGGCGTCCTCATACCAGGATAAATTAAGG
GTCATTTGCTGCAAGGGAAACCTCGTGAAGGAGTCCGGCACTGAACACCACCGGGGCCCGTCCACCTCCC
GCAGCAGCCCCAACAAGCGAGGCCCACCCACGTACAACGAGCACATCACCAAGCGCGTGGCCTCCAGCCC
AGCGCCGCCCGAAGGCCCCAGCCACCCGCGAGAGCCAAGCACACCCCACCGCTACCGCGAGGGGCGGACC
GAGCTGCGCAGGGACAAGTCTCCTGGCCGCCCCCTGGAGCGAGAGAAGTCCCCCGGCCGGATGCTCAGCA
CGCGGAGAGAGCGGTCCCCCGGGAGGCTGTTTGAAGACAGCAGCAGGGGCCGGCTGCCTGCGGGAGCCGT
GAGGACCCCGCTGTCCCAGGTGAACAAGGTCTGGGACCAGTCTTCAGTTTAAACGAATTCGGGCTCGGTA
CCCGGGGATCCTCTAGAGTCGACCTGCAGGCATGCAAGCTGATCCGGCTGCTAACAAAGCCCGAAAGGAA
GCTGAGTTGGCTGCTGCCACCGCTGAGCAATAACTAGCATAACCCCTTGGGGCGGCCGCTTCGAGCAGAC
ATGATAAGATACATTGATGAGTTTGGACAAACCACAACTAGAATGCAGTGAAAAAAATGCTTTATTTGTG
AAATTTGTGATGCTATTGCTTTATTTGTAACCATTATAAGCTGCAATAAACAAGTTAACAACAACAATTG
CATTCATTTTATGTTTCAGGTTCAGGGGGAGATGTGGGAGGTTTTTTTAAGCAAGTAAAACCTCTACAAA
TGTGGTAAAATCGAATTTTAACAAAATATTAACGCTTACAATTTCCTGATGCGGTATTTTCTCCTTACGC
ATCTGTGCGGTATTTCACACCGCATACGCGGATCTGCGCAGCACCATGGCCTGAAATAACCTCTGAAAGA
GGAACTTGGTTAGGTACCTTCTGAGGCGGAAAGAACCAGCTGTGGAATGTGTGTCAGTTAGGGTGTGGAA
AGTCCCCAGGCTCCCCAGCAGGCAGAAGTATGCAAAGCATGCATCTCAATTAGTCAGCAACCAGGTGTGG
AAAGTCCCCAGGCTCCCCAGCAGGCAGAAGTATGCAAAGCATGCATCTCAATTAGTCAGCAACCATAGTC
CCGCCCCTAACTCCGCCCATCCCGCCCCTAACTCCGCCCAGTTCCGCCCATTCTCCGCCCCATGGCTGAC
TAATTTTTTTTATTTATGCAGAGGCCGAGGCCGCCTCGGCCTCTGAGCTATTCCAGAAGTAGTGAGGAGG
CTTTTTTGGAGGCCTAGGCTTTTGCAAAAAGCTTAATTAACTGTTGACAATTAATCATCGGCATAGTATA
TCGGCATAGTATAATACGACAAGGTGAGGAACTAAACCCAGGAGGCAGATCATGATTGAACAAGATGGAT
TGCACGCAGGTTCTCCGGCCGCTTGGGTGGAGAGGCTATTCGGCTATGACTGGGCACAACAGACAATCGG
CTGCTCTGATGCCGCCGTGTTCCGGCTGTCAGCGCAGGGGCGCCCGGTTCTTTTTGTCAAGACCGACCTG
TCCGGTGCCCTGAATGAACTGCAGGACGAGGCAGCGCGGCTATCGTGGCTGGCCACGACGGGCGTTCCTT
GCGCAGCTGTGCTCGACGTTGTCACTGAAGCGGGAAGGGACTGGCTGCTATTGGGCGAAGTGCCGGGGCA
GGATCTCCTGTCATCTCACCTTGCTCCTGCCGAGAAAGTATCCATCATGGCTGATGCAATGCGGCGGCTG
CATACGCTTGATCCGGCTACCTGCCCATTCGACCACCAAGCGAAACATCGCATCGAGCGAGCACGTACTC
GGATGGAAGCCGGTCTTGTCGATCAGGATGATCTGGACGAAGAGCATCAGGGGCTCGCGCCAGCCGAACT
GTTCGCCAGGCTCAAGGCGCGCATGCCCGACGGCGAGGATCTCGTCGTGACCCATGGCGATGCCTGCTTG
CCGAATATCATGGTGGAAAATGGCCGCTTTTCTGGATTCATCGACTGTGGCCGGCTGGGTGTGGCGGACC
GCTATCAGGACATAGCGTTGGCTACCCGTGATATTGCTGAAGAGCTTGGCGGCGAATGGGCTGACCGCTT
CCTCGTGCTTTACGGTATCGCCGCTCCCGATTCGCAGCGCATCGCCTTCTATCGCCTTCTTGACGAGTTC
TTCTGAGCGGGACTCTGGGGTTCGAAATGACCGACCAAGCGACGCCCAACCTGCCATCACGATGGCCGCA
ATAAAATATCTTTATTTTCATTACATCTGTGTGTTGGTTTTTTGTGTGAATCGATAGCGATAAGGATCCG
CTCATGCGATGATAAGCTGTCAAACATGAGAATTACAACTTATATCGTATGGGGCTGACTTCAGGTGCTA
CATTTGAAGAGATAAATTGCACTGAAATCTAGAAATATTTTATCTGATTAATAAGATGATCTTCTTGAGA
TCGTTTTGGTCTGCGCGTAATCTCTTGCTCTGAAAACGAAAAAACCGCCTTGCAGGGCGGTTTTTCGAAG
GTTCTCTGAGCTACCAACTCTTTGAACCGAGGTAACTGGCTTGGAGGAGCGCAGTCACCAAAACTTGTCC
TTTCAGTTTAGCCTTAACCGGCGCATGACTTCAAGACTAACTCCTCTAAATCAATTACCAGTGGCTGCTG
CCAGTGGTGCTTTTGCATGTCTTTCCGGGTTGGACTCAAGACGATAGTTACCGGATAAGGCGCAGCGGTC
GGACTGAACGGGGGGTTCGTGCATACAGTCCAGCTTGGAGCGAACTGCCTACCCGGAACTGAGTGTCAGG
CGTGGAATGAGACAAACGCGGCCATAACAGCGGAATGACACCGGTAAACCGAAAGGCAGGAACAGGAGAG
CGCACGAGGGAGCCGCCAGGGGGAAACGCCTGGTATCTTTATAGTCCTGTCGGGTTTCGCCACCACTGAT
TTGAGCGTCAGATTTCGTGATGCTTGTCAGGGGGGCGGAGCCTATGGAAAAACGGCTTTGCCGCGGCCCT
CTCACTTCCCTGTTAAGTATCTTCCTGGCATCTTCCAGGAAATCTCCGCCCCGTTCGTAAGCCATTTCCG
CTCGCCGCAGTCGAACGACCGAGCGTAGCGAGTCAGTGAGCGAGGAAGCGGAATATATCCTGTATCACAT
ATTCTGCTGACGCACCGGTGCAGCCTTTTTTCTCCTGCCACATGAAGCACTTCACTGACACCCTCATCAG
TGCCAACATAGTAAGCCAGTATACACTCCGCTAGCGCTGATGTCCGGCGGTGCTTTTGCCGTTACGCACC
ACCCCGTCATGAGATTACGCGTTTTAGCGGTGCGTACAATTAAGGGATTATGGTAAATCCACTTACTGTC
TGCCCTCGTAGCCATCGAGATAAACCGCAGTACTCCGGCCACGATGCGTCCGGCGTAGAGGATCGAGATC
T
